Addgene plasmid #31652: pECE-M2-AMPKalpha2 wt
Depositing lab: Anne Brunet. Depositing organization: Stanford University. Publication: Chemical Genetic Screen for AMPKalpha2 Substrates Uncovers a Network of Proteins Involved in Mitosis. Banko MR, Allen JJ, Schaffer BE, Wilker EW, Tsou P, White JL, Villen J, Wang B, Kim SR, Sakamoto K, Gygi SP, Cantley LC, Yaffe MB, Shokat KM, Brunet A. Mol Cell. 2011 Dec 23;44(6):878-92. Epub 2011 Dec 1. 10.1016/j.molcel.2011.11.005 PubMed 22137581.
Backbone
  Vector backbone: pECE, Addgene plasmid 26453
  Backbone size w/o insert (bp): 2900
  Vector type: Mammalian Expression
Growth in bacteria
  Bacterial resistance: Ampicillin, 100 μg/mL
  Growth temperature: 37°C
  Growth strain: DH5alpha
  Copy number: High Copy
Gene/Insert
  Gene/Insert name: protein kinase, AMP-activated, alpha 2 catalytic subunit (alt name: PRKAA2)
  Species: H. sapiens (human)
  Insert size (bp): 1660
  Entrez Gene: PRKAA2 (a.k.a. AMPK, AMPK2, AMPKa2, PRKAA)
  Tag / fusion protein: M2 (N terminal on backbone)
  Cloning method: Restriction Enzyme; 5′ cloning site EcoRI (not destroyed); 3′ cloning site XbaI (not destroyed)
  Sequencing primers: 5′ SV40pro-F; 3′ SV40pA-R
Terms and licenses: Academic/Nonprofit Terms; Industry Terms: Not Available to Industry
How to cite: pECE-M2-AMPKalpha2 wt was a gift from Anne Brunet (Addgene plasmid # 31652 ; http://n2t.net/addgene:31652 ; RRID:Addgene_31652)
