[The description below was written by a language model from this plasmid's Addgene catalogue record.]
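Description:
pECE-M2-AMPKalpha2 wt is a mammalian expression plasmid built on the small pECE backbone (about 2.9 kb without insert). It carries the wild-type human PRKAA2 coding sequence, which encodes the alpha 2 catalytic subunit of AMP-activated protein kinase (AMPK). The insert of roughly 1.66 kb was placed between EcoRI and XbaI sites, both of which remain intact, so the open reading frame can be excised or exchanged. In bacteria the plasmid is maintained at high copy number under ampicillin selection. The record lists no mammalian selection marker, which fits use by transient transfection.

The backbone supplies an N-terminal M2 tag, the FLAG epitope recognised by the M2 antibody. The kinase is therefore produced as a tagged fusion that can be detected by immunoblotting or immunoprecipitated separately from endogenous AMPK. The promoter and terminator are not explicitly recorded. However, the listed sequencing primers anneal in an SV40 promoter and an SV40 polyadenylation signal, which implies that the insert sits in an SV40-driven expression cassette. No feature table is provided, so the replication origin and other backbone elements cannot be confirmed from the record.

The associated publication describes a chemical genetic screen for AMPK alpha 2 substrates that uncovered a network of proteins involved in mitosis. The "wt" designation suggests this plasmid provides the unmodified kinase, probably as a reference alongside engineered variants, although the record does not describe those variants. More generally, it suits overexpression of tagged AMPK alpha 2 in cultured mammalian cells for kinase assays, interaction studies and signalling experiments.
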