>Addgene plasmid #31652 | pECE-M2-AMPKalpha2 wt | addgene partial sequence | sequence record 45617 | SV40pro-F 5'-TATTTATGCAGAGGCCGAGG-3'
AGAGGCTTTTTTGGAGGAGATCTAAGCTTGGTACCGAGCTCGGATCCTCAGGATGGACTACAAGGACGAT
GACGATAAACCCGGGAATTCGGCTGAGAAGCAGAAGCACGACGGGCGGGTGAAGATCGGACACTACGTGC
TGGGCGACACGCTGGGCGTCGGCACCTTCGGCAAAGTGAAGATTGGAGAACATCAATTAACAGGCCATAA
AGTGGCAGTTAAAATCTTAAATAGACAGAAGATTCGCAGTTTAGATGTTGTTGGAAAAATAAAACGAGAA
ATTCAAAATCTAAAACTCTTTCGTCATCCTCATATTATCAAACTATACCAGGTGATCAGCACTCCAACAG
ATTTTTTTATGGTAATGGAATATGTGTCTGGAGGTGAATTATTTGACTACATCTGTAAGCATGGACGGGT
TGAAGAGATGGAAGCCAGGCGGCTCTTTCAGCAGATTCTGTCTGCTGTGGATTACTGTCATAGGCATATG
GTTGTTCATCGAGACCTGAAACCAGAGAATGTCCTGTTGGATGCACACATGAATGCCAAGATAGCCGATT
TCGGATTATCTAATATGATGTCAGATGGTGAATTTCTGAGAACTAGTTGCGGATCTCCAAATTATGCAGC
ACCTGAAGTCATCTCAGGCAGATTGTATGCAGGTCCTGAAGTTGATATCTGGAGCTGTGGTGTTATCTTG
TATGCTCTTCTTTGTGGCACCCTCCCATTTGATGATGAGCATGTACCTACGTTATTTAAGAAGATCCGAG
GGGGTGTCTTTTATATCCCAGAATATCTCAATCGTTCTGTCGCCACTCTCCTGATGCATATGCTGCAGGT
TGACCCACTGAAACGAGCAACTATCAAAGACATAA
